Addgene plasmid #187793: MAC_C_TYRO3
Purpose: MAC-tagged gene expression of human TYRO3
Depositing lab: Markku Varjosalo. Depositing organization: University of Helsinki, Institute of Biotechnology. Publication: Physical and functional interactome atlas of human receptor tyrosine kinases. Salokas K, Liu X, Ohman T, Chowdhury I, Gawriyski L, Keskitalo S, Varjosalo M. EMBO Rep. 2022 Apr 5:e54041. doi: 10.15252/embr.202154041. PubMed 35384245.
Backbone
  Vector backbone: MAC-tag-C
  Vector type: Mammalian Expression
Growth in bacteria
  Bacterial resistance: Ampicillin, 100 μg/mL
  Growth temperature: 37°C
  Growth strain: DH5alpha
  Copy number: High Copy
Gene/Insert
  Gene/Insert name: TYRO3
  Species: H. sapiens (human)
  Entrez Gene: TYRO3 (a.k.a. BYK, Dtk, Etk-2, RSE, Rek, Sky, Tif)
  Cloning method: Gateway Cloning
Terms and licenses: Academic/Nonprofit Terms; Industry Terms: Not Available to Industry
How to cite: MAC_C_TYRO3 was a gift from Markku Varjosalo (Addgene plasmid # 187793 ; http://n2t.net/addgene:187793 ; RRID:Addgene_187793)
