[The description below was written by a language model from this plasmid's Addgene catalogue record and pLannotate feature annotations shown in this document.]
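Description:
MAC_C_TYRO3 is a mammalian expression plasmid of about 9 kb that places human TYRO3, a receptor tyrosine kinase, in the MAC-tag-C backbone so that the protein carries a C-terminal MAC tag. It is maintained in E. coli through a high-copy ColE1/pUC-type origin and selected with ampicillin via the β-lactamase gene. The TYRO3 open reading frame was introduced by Gateway cloning and is flanked by attB1 and attB2 sites.

Expression is driven by the CMV enhancer and immediate early promoter. This is followed by two short tet operator matches, annotated as PLtetO-1 and TRE3GV fragments, an arrangement consistent with a tetracycline-regulated CMV promoter that is repressed in cells expressing the Tet repressor. Downstream of attB2 lies a coding sequence derived from the E. coli biotin ligase BirA, followed by the bGH polyadenylation signal. A BirA-derived module fused to the bait is the basis of proximity-dependent biotinylation (BioID). Any affinity epitopes within the MAC tag are not annotated in the feature table, and the record does not state which BirA variant is present.

An FRT site sits directly upstream of a hygromycin resistance gene that has no complete promoter of its own and ends with an SV40 polyadenylation signal. This is the layout used for FLP-mediated integration into a genomic FRT landing site, where insertion activates hygromycin resistance and yields isogenic stable lines. The f1 ori, ble, lacI and lac promoter annotations are backbone remnants. The associated work is an interactome atlas of human receptor tyrosine kinases, which fits use of this construct as a tagged bait for mapping TYRO3 protein interactions.
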