Features (pLannotate 1.2.2; 24 found; start..end, strand, type, name):
    235..823     -  rep_origin     ori: high-copy-number ColE1/pMB1/pBR322/pUC origin of replication
    994..1854    -  CDS            AmpR: β-lactamase; bla; confers resistance to ampicillin, carbenicillin, and related antibiotics
   1855..1959    -  promoter       AmpR promoter: bla
   2018..2070    -  misc_feature   bom (fragment): basis of mobility region from pBR322
   2225..2604    +  enhancer       CMV enhancer: human cytomegalovirus immediate early enhancer
   2605..2808    +  promoter       CMV promoter: human cytomegalovirus (CMV) immediate early promoter
   2810..2829    +  promoter       PLtetO-1 promoter (fragment): modified phage lambda PL promoter with tet operator sites (Lutz and Bujard, 1997)
   2831..2850    +  promoter       PLtetO-1 promoter (fragment): modified phage lambda PL promoter with tet operator sites (Lutz and Bujard, 1997)
   2858..2891    +  promoter       TRE3GV promoter (fragment): 3rd-generation Tet-responsive promoter that can be activated by binding of Tet-On® 3G, optimized for retroviral and lentiviral vectors
   3026..3050    +  protein_bind   attB1: mutant version of attB; recombination site for the Gateway® BP reaction BP Clonase™
   3056..5725    +  CDS            TYRO3: TYRO3_HUMAN - Also known as BYK, DTK, RSE, SKY, TIF. Experimental evidence at protein level: Swiss-Prot protein existence level 1. (Microbial infection) Acts as a receptor for Ebolavirus, possibly through GAS6 binding to phosphatidyl-serine at the surface of virion envelope. From Homo sapiens (Human).
   5727..5751    -  protein_bind   attB2: mutant version of attB; recombination site for the Gateway® BP reaction BP Clonase™
   5939..6898    +  CDS            birA: BIRA_ECOLI - Also known as bioR, dhbB. Experimental evidence at protein level: Swiss-Prot protein existence level 1. Acts both as a biotin--[acetyl-CoA-carboxylase] ligase and a biotin-operon repressor. In the presence of ATP, BirA activates biotin to form the BirA-biotinyl-5'-adenylate (BirA-bio-5'-AMP or holoBirA) complex. HoloBirA can either transfer the biotinyl moiety to the biotin carboxyl carrier protein (BCCP) subunit of acetyl-CoA carboxylase, or bind to the biotin operator site and inhibit transcription of the operon. From Escherichia coli (strain K12).
   6948..7172    +  polyA_signal   bGH poly(A) signal: bovine growth hormone polyadenylation signal
   7176..7197    +  promoter       SV40 promoter (fragment): SV40 enhancer and early promoter
   7218..7451    +  rep_origin     f1 ori (fragment) (sequence partly withheld): f1 bacteriophage origin of replication; arrow indicates direction of (+) strand synthesis
   7456..7503    +  protein_bind   FRT: FLP-mediated recombination occurs in the 8-bp core sequence TCTAGAAA (Turan and Bode, 2011). FLP recombinase from the Saccharomyces cerevisiae 2μ plasmid
   7511..8533    +  CDS            HygR: aminoglycoside phosphotransferase from E. coli; aph(4)-Ia; confers resistance to hygromycin
   8543..8668    +  CDS            ble (fragment): BLE_KLEPN - Experimental evidence at protein level: Swiss-Prot protein existence level 1. Binding protein with a strong affinity to the bleomycin family of antibiotics. Binds to CL990; an antimitotic-antibiotic compound. From Klebsiella pneumoniae.
   8663..8784    +  polyA_signal   SV40 poly(A) signal: SV40 polyadenylation signal
   8857..8873    -  protein_bind   lac operator: The lac repressor binds to the lac operator to inhibit transcription in E. coli. This inhibition can be relieved by adding lactose or isopropyl-β-D-thiogalactopyranoside (IPTG). lac repressor encoded by lacI
   8881..8911    -  promoter       lac promoter: promoter for the E. coli lac operon
   8926..8947    -  protein_bind   CAP binding site: CAP binding activates transcription in the presence of cAMP. E. coli catabolite activator protein
   8960..52      -  CDS            lacI (fragment) (across the origin): lac repressor; lacI; The lac repressor binds to the lac operator to inhibit transcription in E. coli. This inhibition can be relieved by adding lactose or isopropyl-β-D-thiogalactopyranoside (IPTG).
>Addgene plasmid #187793 | MAC_C_TYRO3 | addgene full sequence | sequence record 372412 | Addgene NGS Result
GCATTAATGAATCGGCCAACGCGCGGGGAGAGGCGGTTTGCGTATTGGGCGCTCTTCCGCTTCCTCGCTC
ACTGACTCGCTGCGCTCGGTCGTTCGGCTGCGGCGAGCGGTATCAGCTCACTCAAAGGCGGTAATACGGT
TATCCACAGAATCAGGGGATAACGCAGGAAAGAACATGTGAGCAAAAGGCCAGCAAAAGGCCAGGAACCG
TAAAAAGGCCGCGTTGCTGGCGTTTTTCCATAGGCTCCGCCCCCCTGACGAGCATCACAAAAATCGACGC
TCAAGTCAGAGGTGGCGAAACCCGACAGGACTATAAAGATACCAGGCGTTTCCCCCTGGAAGCTCCCTCG
TGCGCTCTCCTGTTCCGACCCTGCCGCTTACCGGATACCTGTCCGCCTTTCTCCCTTCGGGAAGCGTGGC
GCTTTCTCATAGCTCACGCTGTAGGTATCTCAGTTCGGTGTAGGTCGTTCGCTCCAAGCTGGGCTGTGTG
CACGAACCCCCCGTTCAGCCCGACCGCTGCGCCTTATCCGGTAACTATCGTCTTGAGTCCAACCCGGTAA
GACACGACTTATCGCCACTGGCAGCAGCCACTGGTAACAGGATTAGCAGAGCGAGGTATGTAGGCGGTGC
TACAGAGTTCTTGAAGTGGTGGCCTAACTACGGCTACACTAGAAGAACAGTATTTGGTATCTGCGCTCTG
CTGAAGCCAGTTACCTTCGGAAAAAGAGTTGGTAGCTCTTGATCCGGCAAACAAACCACCGCTGGTAGCG
GTGGTTTTTTTGTTTGCAAGCAGCAGATTACGCGCAGAAAAAAAGGATCTCAAGAAGATCCTTTGATCTT
TTCTACGGGGTCTGACGCTCAGTGGAACGAAAACTCACGTTAAGGGATTTTGGTCATGAGATTATCAAAA
AGGATCTTCACCTAGATCCTTTTAAATTAAAAATGAAGTTTTAAATCAATCTAAAGTATATATGAGTAAA
CTTGGTCTGACAGTTACCAATGCTTAATCAGTGAGGCACCTATCTCAGCGATCTGTCTATTTCGTTCATC
CATAGTTGCCTGACTCCCCGTCGTGTAGATAACTACGATACGGGAGGGCTTACCATCTGGCCCCAGTGCT
GCAATGATACCGCGAGACCCACGCTCACCGGCTCCAGATTTATCAGCAATAAACCAGCCAGCCGGAAGGG
CCGAGCGCAGAAGTGGTCCTGCAACTTTATCCGCCTCCATCCAGTCTATTAATTGTTGCCGGGAAGCTAG
AGTAAGTAGTTCGCCAGTTAATAGTTTGCGCAACGTTGTTGCCATTGCTACAGGCATCGTGGTGTCACGC
TCGTCGTTTGGTATGGCTTCATTCAGCTCCGGTTCCCAACGATCAAGGCGAGTTACATGATCCCCCATGT
TGTGCAAAAAAGCGGTTAGCTCCTTCGGTCCTCCGATCGTTGTCAGAAGTAAGTTGGCCGCAGTGTTATC
ACTCATGGTTATGGCAGCACTGCATAATTCTCTTACTGTCATGCCATCCGTAAGATGCTTTTCTGTGACT
GGTGAGTACTCAACCAAGTCATTCTGAGAATAGTGTATGCGGCGACCGAGTTGCTCTTGCCCGGCGTCAA
TACGGGATAATACCGCGCCACATAGCAGAACTTTAAAAGTGCTCATCATTGGAAAACGTTCTTCGGGGCG
AAAACTCTCAAGGATCTTACCGCTGTTGAGATCCAGTTCGATGTAACCCACTCGTGCACCCAACTGATCT
TCAGCATCTTTTACTTTCACCAGCGTTTCTGGGTGAGCAAAAACAGGAAGGCAAAATGCCGCAAAAAAGG
GAATAAGGGCGACACGGAAATGTTGAATACTCATACTCTTCCTTTTTCAATATTATTGAAGCATTTATCA
GGGTTATTGTCTCATGAGCGGATACATATTTGAATGTATTTAGAAAAATAAACAAATAGGGGTTCCGCGC
ACATTTCCCCGAAAAGTGCCACCTGACGTCGACGGATCGGGAGATCTCCCGATCCCCTATGGTGCACTCT
CAGTACAATCTGCTCTGATGCCGCATAGTTAAGCCAGTATCTGCTCCCTGCTTGTGTGTTGGAGGTCGCT
GAGTAGTGCGCGAGCAAAATTTAAGCTACAACAAGGCAAGGCTTGACCGACAATTGCATGAAGAATCTGC
TTAGGGTTAGGCGTTTTGCGCTGCTTCGCGATGTACGGGCCAGATATACGCGTTGACATTGATTATTGAC
TAGTTATTAATAGTAATCAATTACGGGGTCATTAGTTCATAGCCCATATATGGAGTTCCGCGTTACATAA
CTTACGGTAAATGGCCCGCCTGGCTGACCGCCCAACGACCCCCGCCCATTGACGTCAATAATGACGTATG
TTCCCATAGTAACGCCAATAGGGACTTTCCATTGACGTCAATGGGTGGAGTATTTACGGTAAACTGCCCA
CTTGGCAGTACATCAAGTGTATCATATGCCAAGTACGCCCCCTATTGACGTCAATGACGGTAAATGGCCC
GCCTGGCATTATGCCCAGTACATGACCTTATGGGACTTTCCTACTTGGCAGTACATCTACGTATTAGTCA
TCGCTATTACCATGGTGATGCGGTTTTGGCAGTACATCAATGGGCGTGGATAGCGGTTTGACTCACGGGG
ATTTCCAAGTCTCCACCCCATTGACGTCAATGGGAGTTTGTTTTGGCACCAAAATCAACGGGACTTTCCA
AAATGTCGTAACAACTCCGCCCCATTGACGCAAATGGGCGGTAGGCGTGTACGGTGGGAGGTCTATATAA
GCAGAGCTCTCCCTATCAGTGATAGAGATCTCCCTATCAGTGATAGAGATCGTCGACGAGCTCGTTTAGT
GAACCGTCAGATCGCCTGGAGACGCCATCCACGCTGTTTTGACCTCCATAGAAGACACCGGGACCGATCC
AGCCTCCGGACTCTAGCGTTTAAACTTAAGCTTGGTACCGAGCTCGGATCCACTAGTCCAGTGTGGTGGA
ATTCTGCAGATATCAACAAGTTTGTACAAAAAAGCAGGCTCCACCATGGCGCTGAGGCGGAGCATGGGGC
GGCCGGGGCTCCCGCCGCTGCCGCTGCCGCCGCCACCGCGGCTCGGGCTGCTGCTGGCGGCTCTGGCTTC
TCTGCTGCTCCCGGAGTCCGCCGCCGCAGGTCTGAAGCTCATGGGAGCCCCGGTGAAGCTGACAGTGTCT
CAGGGGCAGCCGGTGAAGCTCAACTGCAGTGTGGAGGGGATGGAGGAGCCTGACATCCAGTGGGTGAAGG
ATGGGGCTGTGGTCCAGAACTTGGACCAGTTGTACATCCCAGTCAGCGAGCAGCACTGGATCGGCTTCCT
CAGCCTGAAGTCAGTGGAGCGCTCTGACGCCGGCCGGTACTGGTGCCAGGTGGAGGATGGGGGTGAAACC
GAGATCTCCCAGCCAGTGTGGCTCACGGTAGAAGGTGTGCCATTTTTCACAGTGGAGCCAAAAGATCTGG
CAGTGCCACCCAATGCCCCTTTCCAACTGTCTTGTGAGGCTGTGGGTCCCCCTGAACCTGTTACCATTGT
CTGGTGGAGAGGAACTACGAAGATCGGGGGACCCGCTCCCTCTCCATCTGTTTTAAATGTAACAGGGGTG
ACCCAGAGCACCATGTTTTCCTGTGAAGCTCACAACCTAAAAGGCCTGGCCTCTTCTCGCACAGCCACTG
TTCACCTTCAAGCACTGCCTGCAGCCCCCTTCAACATCACCGTGACAAAGCTTTCCAGCAGCAACGCTAG
TGTGGCCTGGATGCCAGGTGCCGATGGCCGAGCTCTGCTACAGTCCTGTACAGTTCAGGTGACACAGGCC
CCAGGAGGCTGGGAAGTCCTGGCTGTTGTGGTCCCTGTGCCCCCCTTTACCTGCCTGCTCCGGGACCTGG
TGCCTGCCACCAACTACAGCCTCAGGGTGCGCTGTGCCAATGCCTTGGGGCCCTCTCCCTATGCTGACTG
GGTGCCCTTTCAGACCAAGGGTCTAGCCCCAGCCAGCGCTCCCCAAAACCTCCATGCCATCCGCACAGAT
TCAGGCCTCATCTTGGAGTGGGAAGAAGTGATCCCCGAGGCCCCTTTGGAAGGCCCCCTGGGACCCTACA
AACTGTCCTGGGTTCAAGACAATGGAACCCAGGATGAGCTGACAGTGGAGGGGACCAGGGCCAATTTGAC
AGGCTGGGATCCCCAAAAGGACCTGATCGTACGTGTGTGCGTCTCCAATGCAGTTGGCTGTGGACCCTGG
AGTCAGCCACTGGTGGTCTCTTCTCATGACCGTGCAGGCCAGCAGGGCCCTCCTCACAGCCGCACATCCT
GGGTACCTGTGGTCCTTGGTGTGCTAACGGCCCTGGTGACGGCTGCTGCCCTGGCCCTCATCCTGCTTCG
AAAGAGACGGAAAGAGACGCGGTTTGGGCAAGCCTTTGACAGTGTCATGGCCCGGGGAGAGCCAGCCGTT
CACTTCCGGGCAGCCCGGTCCTTCAATCGAGAAAGGCCCGAGCGCATCGAGGCCACATTGGACAGCTTGG
GCATCAGCGATGAACTAAAGGAAAAACTGGAGGATGTGCTCATCCCAGAGCAGCAGTTCACCCTGGGCCG
GATGTTGGGCAAAGGAGAGTTTGGTTCAGTGCGGGAGGCCCAGCTGAAGCAAGAGGATGGCTCCTTTGTG
AAAGTGGCTGTGAAGATGCTGAAAGCTGACATCATTGCCTCAAGCGACATTGAAGAGTTCCTCAGGGAAG
CAGCTTGCATGAAGGAGTTTGACCATCCACACGTGGCCAAACTTGTTGGGGTAAGCCTCCGGAGCAGGGC
TAAAGGCCGTCTCCCAATCCCCATGGTCATCTTGCCCTTCATGAAGCATGGGGACCTGCATGCCTTCCTG
CTCGCCTCCCGGATTGGGGAGAACCCCTTTAACCTACCCCTCCAGACCCTGATCCGGTTCATGGTGGACA
TTGCCTGCGGCATGGAGTACCTGAGCTCTCGGAACTTCATCCACCGAGACCTGGCTGCTCGGAATTGCAT
GCTGGCAGAGGACATGACAGTGTGTGTGGCTGACTTCGGACTCTCCCGGAAGATCTACAGTGGGGACTAC
TATCGTCAAGGCTGTGCCTCCAAACTGCCTGTCAAGTGGCTGGCCCTGGAGAGCCTGGCCGACAACCTGT
ATACTGTGCAGAGTGACGTGTGGGCGTTCGGGGTGACCATGTGGGAGATCATGACACGTGGGCAGACGCC
ATATGCTGGCATCGAAAACGCTGAGATTTACAACTACCTCATTGGCGGGAACCGCCTGAAACAGCCTCCG
GAGTGTATGGAGGACGTGTATGATCTCATGTACCAGTGCTGGAGTGCTGACCCCAAGCAGCGCCCGAGCT
TTACTTGTCTGCGAATGGAACTGGAGAACATCTTGGGCCAGCTGTCTGTGCTATCTGCCAGCCAGGACCC
CTTATACATCAACATCGAGAGAGCTGAGGAGCCCACTGCGGGAGGCAGCCTGGAGCTACCTGGCAGGGAT
CAGCCCTACAGTGGGGCTGGGGATGGCAGTGGCATGGGGGCAGTGGGTGGCACTCCCAGTGACTGTCGGT
ACATACTCACCCCCGGAGGGCTGGCTGAGCAGCCAGGGCAGGCAGAGCACCAGCCAGAGAGTCCCCTCAA
TGAGACACAGAGGCTTTTGCTGCTGCAGCAAGGGCTACTGCCACACAGTAGCTGTGACCCAGCTTTCTTG
TACAAAGTGGTTGATATCAAGGCCGCCGACATCACCAGCCTGTACAAGAAAGTGGGGTGGAGCCATCCCC
AGTTCGAGAAGGGCGGAGGATCTGGCGGCGGAAGCGGCGGAGGAAGCTGGTCCCACCCTCAGTTTGAGAA
AGGCACCGAGCTGGGCAGCACCATGGCCAGCTACCCCTACGACGTGCCCGACTACGCCAAGGACAACACC
GTGCCCCTGAAGCTGATCGCCCTGCTGGCCAACGGCGAGTTCCACTCTGGCGAGCAGCTGGGCGAGACAC
TGGGCATGAGCAGAGCCGCCATCAACAAGCACATCCAGACCCTGCGGGACTGGGGCGTGGACGTGTTCAC
AGTGCCCGGCAAGGGCTACAGCCTGCCCGAGCCCATCCAGCTGCTGAACGCCAAGCAGATCCTGGGCCAG
CTGGATGGCGGATCTGTGGCCGTGCTGCCCGTGATCGACAGCACCAACCAGTATCTGCTCGACCGGATCG
GCGAGCTGAAGTCCGGCGACGCCTGTATCGCCGAGTACCAGCAGGCCGGCAGAGGCGGCAGGGGCAGAAA
GTGGTTCAGCCCCTTCGGCGCCAACCTGTACCTGAGCATGTTCTGGAGACTGGAACAGGGCCCAGCCGCC
GCTATTGGCCTGAGCCTGGTCATCGGCATCGTGATGGCCGAGGTGCTGCGGAAGCTGGGCGCCGACAAAG
TGCGCGTGAAGTGGCCCAACGACCTGTATCTGCAGGACCGGAAGCTGGCCGGCATCCTGGTGGAACTGAC
CGGCAAAACAGGCGACGCCGCCCAGATCGTGATCGGCGCTGGCATCAACATGGCCATGCGGCGGGTGGAA
GAGAGCGTGGTCAACCAGGGCTGGATCACCCTGCAGGAAGCCGGCATCAACCTGGACCGGAACACCCTGG
CCGCCATGCTGATCAGAGAGCTGAGAGCCGCCCTGGAACTGTTCGAGCAGGAAGGCCTGGCCCCCTACCT
GAGCAGATGGGAGAAGCTGGACAACTTCATCAACCGGCCCGTGAAACTGATCATCGGCGACAAAGAGATC
TTCGGCATCAGCCGGGGCATCGACAAGCAGGGGGCCCTGCTCCTGGAACAGGACGGCATCATCAAGCCCT
GGATGGGCGGCGAGATCAGCCTGCGGAGCGCCGAGAAGTGATGACTCGAGTCTAGAGGGCCCGTTTAAAC
CCGCTGATCAGCCTCGACTGTGCCTTCTAGTTGCCAGCCATCTGTTGTTTGCCCCTCCCCCGTGCCTTCC
TTGACCCTGGAAGGTGCCACTCCCACTGTCCTTTCCTAATAAAATGAGGAAATTGCATCGCATTGTCTGA
GTAGGTGTCATTCTATTCTGGGGGGTGGGGTGGGGCAGGACAGCAAGGGGGAGGATTGGGAAGACAATAG
CAGGCATGCTGGGGATGCGGTGGGCTCTATGGCTTCTGAGGCGGAAAGAACCAGCTGGGGCTCTAGGGGG
TATCCCC
[124 nt withheld, positions 7218-7341]
C
[91 nt withheld, positions 7343-7433]
AGGGTGATGGTTCACGTACCTAGAAGTTCCTATTCCGAAGTTCCTATTCTCTAGAAAGTATAGGAACTTC
CTTGGCCAAAAAGCCTGAACTCACCGCGACGTCTGTCGAGAAGTTTCTGATCGAAAAGTTCGACAGCGTC
TCCGACCTGATGCAGCTCTCGGAGGGCGAAGAATCTCGTGCTTTCAGCTTCGATGTAGGAGGGCGTGGAT
ATGTCCTGCGGGTAAATAGCTGCGCCGATGGTTTCTACAAAGATCGTTATGTTTATCGGCACTTTGCATC
GGCCGCGCTCCCGATTCCGGAAGTGCTTGACATTGGGGAATTCAGCGAGAGCCTGACCTATTGCATCTCC
CGCCGTGCACAGGGTGTCACGTTGCAAGACCTGCCTGAAACCGAACTGCCCGCTGTTCTGCAGCCGGTCG
CGGAGGCCATGGATGCGATCGCTGCGGCCGATCTTAGCCAGACGAGCGGGTTCGGCCCATTCGGACCGCA
AGGAATCGGTCAATACACTACATGGCGTGATTTCATATGCGCGATTGCTGATCCCCATGTGTATCACTGG
CAAACTGTGATGGACGACACCGTCAGTGCGTCCGTCGCGCAGGCTCTCGATGAGCTGATGCTTTGGGCCG
AGGACTGCCCCGAAGTCCGGCACCTCGTGCACGCGGATTTCGGCTCCAACAATGTCCTGACGGACAATGG
CCGCATAACAGCGGTCATTGACTGGAGCGAGGCGATGTTCGGGGATTCCCAATACGAGGTCGCCAACATC
TTCTTCTGGAGGCCGTGGTTGGCTTGTATGGAGCAGCAGACGCGCTACTTCGAGCGGAGGCATCCGGAGC
TTGCAGGATCGCCGCGGCTCCGGGCGTATATGCTCCGCATTGGTCTTGACCAACTCTATCAGAGCTTGGT
TGACGGCAATTTCGATGATGCAGCTTGGGCGCAGGGTCGATGCGACGCAATCGTCCGATCCGGAGCCGGG
ACTGTCGGGCGTACACAAATCGCCCGCAGAAGCGCGGCCGTCTGGACCGATGGCTGTGTAGAAGTACTCG
CCGATAGTGGAAACCGACGCCCCAGCACTCGTCCGAGGGCAAAGGAATAGCACGTACTACGAGATTTCGA
TTCCACCGCCGCCTTCTATGAAAGGTTGGGCTTCGGAATCGTTTTCCGGGACGCCGGCTGGATGATCCTC
CAGCGCGGGGATCTCATGCTGGAGTTCTTCGCCCACCCCAACTTGTTTATTGCAGCTTATAATGGTTACA
AATAAAGCAATAGCATCACAAATTTCACAAATAAAGCATTTTTTTCACTGCATTCTAGTTGTGGTTTGTC
CAAACTCATCAATGTATCTTATCATGTCTGTATACCGTCGACCTCTAGCTAGAGCTTGGCGTAATCATGG
TCATAGCTGTTTCCTGTGTGAAATTGTTATCCGCTCACAATTCCACACAACATACGAGCCGGAAGCATAA
AGTGTAAAGCCTGGGGTGCCTAATGAGTGAGCTAACTCACATTAATTGCGTTGCGCTCACTGCCCGCTTT
CCAGTCGGGAAACCTGTCGTGCCAGCT
